Addgene plasmid #173835: pPSU100
Purpose: Expresses 100 kD Penn State ladder protein
Depositing lab: Song Tan. Depositing organization: Pennsylvania State University. Publication: The Penn State Protein Ladder system for inexpensive protein molecular weight markers. Santilli RT, Williamson JE 3rd, Shibata Y, Sowers RP, Fleischman AN, Tan S. Sci Rep. 2021 Aug 18;11(1):16703. doi: 10.1038/s41598-021-96051-x. PubMed 34408191.
Backbone
  Vector backbone: pST50Tr
  Vector type: Bacterial Expression
Growth in bacteria
  Bacterial resistance: Ampicillin, 100 μg/mL
  Growth temperature: 37°C
  Growth strain: DH5alpha
  Copy number: Low Copy
Gene/Insert
  Gene/Insert name: STRHSTPABPACIL1bQRS
  Species: Synthetic
  Promoter: T7
  Cloning method: Restriction Enzyme; 5′ cloning site NdeI (unknown if destroyed); 3′ cloning site BsrGI (unknown if destroyed)
  Sequencing primers: 5′ T7; 3′ T7 Term
Terms and licenses: Academic/Nonprofit Terms; Industry Terms: Not Available to Industry
How to cite: pPSU100 was a gift from Song Tan (Addgene plasmid # 173835 ; http://n2t.net/addgene:173835 ; RRID:Addgene_173835)
