[The description below was written by a language model from this plasmid's Addgene catalogue record and pLannotate feature annotations shown in this document.]
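Description:
pPSU100 is a bacterial expression plasmid built on the pST50Tr backbone that produces the 100 kD member of the Penn State Protein Ladder, a set of recombinant proteins intended as inexpensive molecular weight markers for gel electrophoresis. It is propagated in E. coli under ampicillin selection (TEM-type bla with its own promoter, followed by an fd terminator). Replication relies on a ColE1/pMB1-family origin. The plasmid also carries the pBR322 bom region and the rop gene, which restrains copy number, consistent with the catalogue's "low copy" designation. A short mbeC fragment annotated near rop is probably residual backbone sequence from the ColE1/pBR322 lineage rather than a functional element.

The payload is a single synthetic fusion open reading frame, named STRHSTPABPACIL1bQRS, cloned between NdeI and BsrGI sites. It is driven by a T7 promoter with the efficient phage T7 gene 10 ribosome binding site and ends at a T7 terminator, so expression requires a host that supplies T7 RNA polymerase. The annotated feature table identifies, in order, a histidine affinity tag, a fragment of Staphylococcus aureus protein A comprising immunoglobulin-binding domains, a fragment of human interleukin-1β, and the full E. coli glutaminyl-tRNA synthetase (glnS) coding sequence. The insert name suggests an additional N-terminal tag ahead of the histidine tag, but this is not annotated in the table. Here the fused segments appear to serve mainly as building blocks that bring the polypeptide to the target mass. The histidine tag allows affinity purification, and the protein A domains could bind antibodies, which would make the marker detectable on immunoblots, although the record does not state this. A small gene 10B-derived fragment annotated just before the terminator probably reflects vector sequence.
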