Features (pLannotate 1.2.2; 15 found; start..end, strand, type, name):
     27..45      +  promoter       T7 promoter: promoter for bacteriophage T7 RNA polymerase
    113..135     +  RBS            RBS: efficient ribosome binding site from bacteriophage T7 gene 10 (Olins and Rangwala, 1989)
    194..214     +  CDS            8xHis (fragment): 8xHis affinity tag
    233..577     +  CDS            spa (fragment): SPA_STAAE - Experimental evidence at protein level: Swiss-Prot protein existence level 1. Plays a role in the inhibition of the host innate and adaptive immune responses. Possesses five immunoglobulin-binding domains that capture both the fragment crystallizable region (Fc region) and the Fab region (part of Ig that identifies antigen) of immunoglobulins (By similarity). In turn, Staphylococcus aureus is protected from phagocytic killing via inhibition of Ig Fc region. In addition, the host elicited B-cell response is prevented due to a decrease of antibody-secreting cell proliferation that en
    620..1078    +  CDS            IL1B (fragment): IL1B_HUMAN - Also known as IL1F2. Experimental evidence at protein level: Swiss-Prot protein existence level 1. Potent proinflammatory cytokine. Initially discovered as the major endogenous pyrogen, induces prostaglandin synthesis, neutrophil influx and activation, T-cell activation and cytokine production, B- cell activation and antibody production, and fibroblast proliferation and collagen production. Promotes Th17 differentiation of T-cells. Synergizes with IL12/interleukin-12 to induce IFNG synthesis from T- helper 1 (Th1) cells (PubMed:10653850). Plays a role in angiogenesis by inducing V
   1085..2743    +  CDS            glnS: SYQ_ECOLI - Experimental evidence at protein level: Swiss-Prot protein existence level 1. From Escherichia coli (strain K12).
   2796..2845    +  CDS            SET1 (fragment): solubility-enhancement tag derived from T7 phage gene 10B
   2853..2900    +  terminator     T7 terminator: transcription terminator for bacteriophage T7 RNA polymerase
   2965..3056    +  promoter       AmpR promoter: bla
   3057..3914    +  CDS            bla: BLAT_ECOLX - Experimental evidence at protein level: Swiss-Prot protein existence level 1. TEM-type are the most prevalent beta-lactamases in enterobacteria; they hydrolyze the beta-lactam bond in susceptible beta-lactam antibiotics, thus conferring resistance to penicillins and cephalosporins. TEM-3 and TEM-4 are capable of hydrolyzing cefotaxime and ceftazidime. TEM-5 is capable of hydrolyzing ceftazidime. TEM-6 is capable of hydrolyzing ceftazidime and aztreonam. TEM-8/CAZ-2, TEM- 16/CAZ-7 and TEM-24/CAZ-6 are markedly active against ceftazidime. IRT- 4 shows resistance to beta-lactamase in
   3921..3960    +  terminator     fd terminator: central terminator from bacteriophage fd (Otsuka and Kunisawa, 1982)
   3991..4579    +  rep_origin     ori: high-copy-number ColE1/pMB1/pBR322/pUC origin of replication
   4765..4904    -  misc_feature   bom: basis of mobility region from pBR322
   5006..5197    -  CDS            rop: Rop protein, which maintains plasmids at low copy number; rop
   5237..5347    +  CDS            mbeC (fragment): MBEC_ECOLX - Experimental evidence at protein level: Swiss-Prot protein existence level 1. Required for efficient mobilization of ColE1 plasmid and is thus essential to promote the specific transfer of the plasmid during conjugation. Probably functions by inducing DNA bending, helping the MbeA relaxase to melt the DNA around the nic site and cleave the phosphodiester bond. Binds specifically double-stranded DNA (dsDNA) containing the ColE1 oriT but does not recognize the inverted repeat (IR). From Escherichia coli.
>Addgene plasmid #173835 | pPSU100 | addgene full sequence | sequence record 340000 | Addgene NGS Result
GGCACCATGCATCGATCCCGCGAAATTAATACGACTCACTATAGGGAGACCACAACGGTTTCCCTCCGGC
TCCGGAGAGCTCCAATTGGAATTCGCTAGCTCTAGAAATAATTTTGTTTAACTTTAAGAAGGAGATATAC
ATATGGCAAGCTGGTCACATCCGCAGTTTGAAAAAGGTAGCAGTCATCATCACCACCATCACCATCATCA
TCACAGCAGCGGTAGCGGTAGCGCAGATAACAAATTTAACAAAGAACAGCAGAACGCCTTCTACGAAATT
CTGCATCTGCCGAATCTGAATGAAGAACAGCGTAATGGTTTTATCCAGAGCCTGAAAGATGATCCGAGCC
AGAGCGCAAATCTGCTGGCCGAAGCAAAAAAACTGAATGATGCACAGGCACCGAAAGGATCTGCTGATAA
CAAATTTAACAAAGAGCAACAAAACGCCTTTTACGAGATCCTGCATTTACCGAACCTGACCGAGGAACAG
CGCAACGGCTTTATTCAGTCACTGAAAGACGACCCGAGTGTGAGCAAAGAAATTCTGGCAGAGGCCAAAA
AGCTGAACGATGCCCAAGCTCCGAAAGGATCCGGTAGCAGCGGTAGCAGTGGTTCAAGCGCACCGGTTCG
TAGCCTGAATTGTACCCTGCGTGATAGCCAGCAGAAAAGCCTGGTTATGAGTGGTCCGTATGAACTGAAA
GCACTGCATCTGCAAGGTCAGGATATGGAACAGCAGGTTGTTTTTAGCATGAGCTTTGTTCAGGGTGAAG
AAAGCAATGATAAAATTCCGGTTGCACTGGGTCTGAAAGAGAAAAATCTGTATCTGAGCTGCGTGCTGAA
AGATGATAAACCGACCTTACAGCTGGAAAGCGTTGATCCGAAAAACTACCCGAAAAAGAAAATGGAAAAA
CGCTTTGTGTTCAACAAAATCGAGATCAACAACAAACTTGAGTTTGAGAGCGCACAGTTTCCGAATTGGT
ATATTAGCACCAGCCAGGCCGAAAATATGCCGGTTTTTTTAGGTGGCACCAAAGGTGGCCAGGATATTAC
CGATTTTACCATGCAGTTTGTGTCCAGCGCCGGCAGTGAGGCAGAAGCCCGCCCGACTAACTTTATCCGT
CAGATCATCGATGAAGATCTGGCCAGTGGTAAGCACACCACAGTACACACCCGTTTCCCGCCGGAGCCGA
ATGGCTATCTGCATATTGGCCATGCGAAATCTATCTGCCTGAACTTCGGGATCGCCCAGGACTATAAAGG
CCAGTGCAACCTGCGTTTCGACGACACTAACCCGGTAAAAGAAGATATCGAGTATGTTGAGTCGATCAAA
AACGACGTAGAGTGGTTAGGTTTTCACTGGTCTGGTAACGTCCGTTACTCCTCCGATTATTTTGATCAGC
TCCACGCCTATGCGATCGAACTGATCAATAAAGGCCTGGCGTACGTTGATGAACTGACGCCGGAACAGAT
CCGCGAATACCGCGGCACCCTGACGCAACCGGGTAAAAACAGCCCGTACCGCGACCGCAGCGTTGAAGAG
AACCTGGCGCTGTTCGAAAAAATGCGTGCCGGTGGTTTTGAAGAAGGTAAAGCCTGCCTGCGTGCGAAAA
TCGACATGGCTTCACCGTTTATCGTGATGCGCGATCCGGTGCTGTACCGTATTAAATTTGCTGAACACCA
CCAGACTGGCAACAAGTGGTGCATCTACCCGATGTACGACTTCACCCACTGCATCAGCGATGCCCTGGAA
GGTATTACGCACTCTCTGTGTACGCTTGAGTTCCAGGACAACCGTCGTCTGTACGACTGGGTACTGGACA
ACATCACGATTCCTGTTCACCCGCGCCAGTATGAGTTCTCGCGCCTGAATCTGGAATACACCGTGATGTC
CAAGCGTAAGTTGAACCTGCTGGTGACCGACAAGCACGTTGAAGGCTGGGATGACCCGCGTATGCCGACC
ATTTCCGGTCTGCGTCGTCGTGGTTACACTGCGGCTTCTATTCGTGAGTTCTGCAAACGCATCGGCGTGA
CCAAGCAGGACAACACCATTGAGATGGCGTCGCTGGAATCCTGCATCCGTGAAGATCTCAACGAAAATGC
GCCGCGCGCAATGGCGGTTATCGATCCGGTGAAACTGGTTATCGAAAACTATCAGGGCGAAGGCGAAATG
GTTACCATGCCGAACCATCCGAACAAACCGGAAATGGGCAGCCGTCAGGTGCCGTTTAGCGGTGAGATTT
GGATTGATCGCGCCGATTTCCGCGAAGAAGCTAACAAGCAGTACAAACGTCTGGTGCTGGGTAAAGAAGT
GCGTCTGCGTAATGCTTATGTGATTAAGGCAGAACGTGTCGAGAAAGATGCCGAAGGTAATATCACCACC
ATCTTCTGTACTTATGACGCCGATACCTTAAGCAAAGATCCGGCAGATGGTCGTAAAGTCAAAGGTGTTA
TTCACTGGGTGAGCGCGGCACATGCGCTGCCGGTTGAAATCCGTTTGTATGACCGTCTGTTCAGCGTGCC
TAACCCAGGTGCTGCGGATGATTTCCTGTCGGTGATTAACCCGGAATCGCTGGTGATCAAACAGGGCTTT
GCTGAACCGTCGCTGAAAGATGCGGTTGCGGGTAAAGCATTCCAGTTTGAGCGTGAAGGTTACTTCTGCC
TCGATAGCCGCCATTCTACGGCGGAAAAACCGGTATTTAACCGCACCGTTGGGCTGCGTGATACCTGGGC
GAAAGTAGGCGAGTAATGTACAAGATCCAGATCTAAGCTTGGTACCACGCGTGCGCGCTGATCCGGCTGC
TAACAAAGCCCGAAAGGAAGCTGAGTTGGCTGCTGCCACCGCTGAGCAATAACTAGCATAACCCCTTGGG
GCCTCTAAACGGGTCTTGAGGGGTTTTTTGCTGAAAGGAGGAACTATATCGGGATTAGCCCGCCTAATGA
GCGGGCTTTTTTTTAATTCCCCTATTTGTTTATTTTTCTAAATACATTCAAATATGTATCCGCTCATGAG
ACAATAACCCTGATAAATGCTTCAATAATATTGAAAAAGGAAGAGTATGAGTATTCAACATTTCCGTGTC
GCCCTTATTCCCTTTTTTGCGGCATTTTGCCTTCCTGTTTTTGCTCACCCAGAAACGCTCGTGAAAGTAA
AAGACGCAGAGGACCAATTGGGGGCACGAGTGGGATACATAGAACTGGACTTGAATAGCGGTAAAATCCT
TGAGAGTTTTCGCCCTGAAGAGCGTTTTCCAATGATGAGCACTTTCAAAGTTCTGCTATGTGGAGCAGTA
TTATCCCGTGTAGATGCGGGGCAAGAGCAACTCGGACGACGAATACACTATTCGCAGAATGACTTGGTTG
AATACTCCCCAGTGACAGAAAAGCACCTTACGGACGGAATGACGGTAAGAGAATTATGTAGTGCCGCCAT
AACGATGAGTGATAACACTGCGGCGAACTTACTTCTGACAACCATCGGTGGACCGAAGGAATTAACCGCT
TTTTTGCACAATATGGGAGACCATGTAACTCGCCTTGACCGTTGGGAACCAGAACTGAATGAAGCCATAC
CAAACGACGAGCGAGACACCACAATGCCTGCGGCAATGGCAACAACATTACGCAAACTATTAACTGGCGA
ACTACTTACTCTGGCTTCACGGCAACAATTAATAGACTGGCTTGAAGCGGATAAAGTTGCAGGACCACTA
CTGCGTTCGGCACTTCCTGCTGGCTGGTTTATTGCTGATAAATCTGGGGCAGGAGAGCGTGGTTCACGGG
GTATCATTGCCGCACTTGGACCAGATGGTAAGCCTTCCCGTATCGTAGTTATCTACACGACGGGTAGTCA
GGCAACTATGGACGAACGAAATAGACAGATTGCTGAAATAGGGGCTTCACTGATTAAGCATTGGTAAACC
GATACAATTAAAGGCTCCTTTTGGAGCCTTTTTTTTTGGACGGACCGGTAGAAAAGATCAAAGGATCTTC
TTGAGATCCTTTTTTTCTGCGCGTAATCTGCTGCTTGCAAACAAAAAAACCACCGCTACCAGCGGTGGTT
TGTTTGCCGGATCAAGAGCTACCAACTCTTTTTCCGAAGGTAACTGGCTTCAGCAGAGCGCAGATACCAA
ATACTGTCCTTCTAGTGTAGCCGTAGTTAGGCCACCACTTCAAGAACTCTGTAGCACCGCCTACATACCT
CGCTCTGCTAATCCTGTTACCAGTGGCTGCTGCCAGTGGCGATAAGTCGTGTCTTACCGGGTTGGACTCA
AGACGATAGTTACCGGATAAGGCGCAGCGGTCGGGCTGAACGGGGGGTTCGTGCACACAGCCCAGCTTGG
AGCGAACGACCTACACCGAACTGAGATACCTACAGCGTGAGCTATGAGAAAGCGCCACGCTTCCCGAAGG
GAGAAAGGCGGACAGGTATCCGGTAAGCGGCAGGGTCGGAACAGGAGAGCGCACGAGGGAGCTTCCAGGG
GGAAACGCCTGGTATCTTTATAGTCCTGTCGGGTTTCGCCACCTCTGACTTGAGCGTCGATTTTTGTGAT
GCTCGTCAGGGGGGCGGAGCCTATGGAAAAACGCCAGCAACGCGGCCTTTTTACGGTTCCTGGCCTTTTG
CTGGCCTTTTGCTCACATGTTCTTTCCTGCGTTATCCCCTGATTCTGTGGATAACCGTATTACCGCCTTT
GAGTGAGCTGATACCGCTCGCCGCAGCCGAACGACCGAGCGCAGCGAGTCAGTGAGCGAGGAAGCGGAAG
AGCGCCTGATGCGGTATTTTCTCCTTACGCATCTGTGCGGTATTTCACACCGCAATGGTGCACTCTCAGT
ACAATCTGCTCTGATGCCGCATAGTTAAGCCAGTATACACTCCGCTATCGCTACGTGACTGGGTCATGGC
TGCGCCCCGACACCCGCCAACACCCGCTGACGCGCCCTGACGGGCTTGTCTGCTCCCGGCATCCGCTTAC
AGACAAGCTGTGACCGTCTCCGGGAGCTGCATGTGTCAGAGGTTTTCACCGTCATCACCGAAACGCGCGA
GGCAGCTGCGGTAAAGCTCATCAGCGTGGTCGTGAAGCGATTCACAGATGTCTGCCTGTTCATCCGCGTC
CAGCTCGTTGAGTTTCTCCAGAAGCGTTAATGTCTGGCTTCTGATAAAGCGGGCCATGTTAAGGGCGGTT
TTTTCCTGTTTGGTCACTGATGCCTCCGTGTAAGGGGGATTTCTGTTCATGGGGTAATGATACCGATGAA
ACGAGAGAGGATGCTCACGATACGGGTTACTGATGATGAACATGCCCGGTTACTGGAACGTTGTGAGGGT
AAACAACTGGCGGTATGGATGCGGCGGGACCAGAGAAAAATCACTCAGGGTCAATGCCAGCGCTTCGTTA
ATACAGATGTAGGTGTT
